>Addgene plasmid #198779 | pMZ41 | addgene full sequence | sequence record 390985 | Addgene NGS Result
AAGCTTGCATGCGCGGCCGCACTGACTGGGCCGGCCAATAAATGACGTTCTCGTTCCAATAAGAAGAATG
CGACTAACAAAAGTTGAATATGTTTTGCTGCAAGCAATTATTTTCTTCGATCCTGGTTAGTGCAGTTTTG
AAATTTCTCAAAACTATGTAGTGCTTTCAAACACACAAATTGGCCCTTTTAAGAGAAACAAATACAACAA
AACAAATACAACAAAAAATAGTTCAAAACTTCGCCTTCCAGTTTTCACATTGAACTGAACTGTTAAATCT
TAAATATACTTGATTTCCCTAATTGTATTTTAGTGTGCTGAAAACTAGTTGGAAGTGTTATATGCTGGAG
TAAAAGTAGAAAAACGTTTCATTATTTTAATGTTTGAAAGCAGAAAAAACTCCCATGTCTTTTTTTCAAA
AATGTTTTTCTTCAGTAAGTTAGCATATTCAGAATACATTTCTGAAAATTAAGTATGTAGCTTTCCTACA
CATGTTTTTGAAAAACAGTTTATATTGAAAGCAGTTAAATGCTTATAAGGTCAATTCCATAATTGAAAAA
TTGAAACTTTACTTGATAGGACAAAGATCTGTGTCAATTAACGTCTTGCACAAAATAATAAAAAGAAATC
CGTCGAACCGGATTCGAACCAGTGACCTAAGGATACCTGCTGACTCTACAGTCCTCCGCTCTACCAACTG
AGCTATCGACGGCACGAGGAAGCAGGAGAGCGACAGCGGTTATATAGAGGACATTCTCGCTTTCACTCTC
GCTTCTCTGCCCCTATGTCTATTTAGTAGACGCAGAGTTTTGCCACATGTATTCTCTGCGTTTTCAAATT
GCTCATGCTTTGGGTTGGCAAATAAAGTTATGCACATGTTTATGAATTTTAGGAGAAATTTGCCCAGGTG
GCATGACAAATCTTATTGCGAAAGGTTACTTAACTAGATTTCACGGAAGTTTGATTAAGTTAAAAATTAT
CCCACATATATCTAATACAAATGTATTGATAAGTACGAAAATAGAAACACAGCACATCATTTTTTTAAAC
GAAAATGAAAAAAAAAAAAAGTTACGGAATATAAATTAAGGTTCATAAGTGACGTGATTCAGTGTTACGT
AAACTATGTGTATTTGTTTCCAAAATGATTTTTTAAACAGAACCGTATAACAAATTTCTCAATTTTCAGA
TTGTCTTTCCCTGACAAAACACGGCTCCCAACTCATTGCTGCCAAACGCAAGCGACTTCTGGATTCCCTT
CAAAAATGGCTTCATCAACAAACGAAAGACTCAATTGAAGCGTCCACCAGATTTGCGGAAATCCTCCTCA
GAATCTGTAATGTACAGGTGAGAATATTCTGCCCCATTGTTCTTCAAAATTCGTAATAAAAACAAAACGA
AATGAAGCTAAAAGAGAAAAACAAAAATCTTAACTTTACAAAAATTCATTGTGACTCGTCCTACACAATT
CGACGCTCACTTGACTGATTTTGAGGCAAAATTTAATTTTTAAGAATTTAATAATGAGAAGGAAAAATTG
AATTGCAGGACCTTTCACTAAAAAACCGAGTTTTATTTCAGAAAGTGGCGGCATTCAAACGAGAAACACT
GTGCACAATTGAGACATTCGAATTGATGCAGCCACATCCGTTCACCATGGAAATTTCTAAAAGTTATCCC
GACTTTTCATATTTCTGAAAATTTACATATTTATGATGCAACTTACAACCAGCTTCTAGTCACTTTAAGC
TGATTTCTAGACAATAGTCATTGCAACCCTACAGTAGATACTATAAATGTTTTTATTTCCCCTTTCCACT
ACCTCATGTTAGTTTTTATAATCACTATGCTCACGTGTCAAGAAACTTTCGGAACGTTTCGATTCGATTT
TTAATCCGTTGGTGCGAAATTCATGTTCTCCCATTACTCCTTTCGTTTCTTTTTTGATCATTTTTGCGCG
GGTATGTTTTCCTTCTAAACGTTCCTAATTTCATCGAATCAATGTTTTAATTGTTCAGTATATAGACGAT
ATGTTGCCAAACAAGTACCCCCATACCTATTTCGTCTTCTAGCACTTTCTCATATCAGTATAAAGCTGAG
AGTCTTGTGATAAACGACACAATTCAATAAAGACAAGGGTTTCCACAGCAGCGCGCACGTTTCCGCGCTA
ATTCGATTCACAGGTCGTCAATACTACCGTAGTGAATGACGAGCAATGCTGAAATTTGATTATTATTACA
CTGGAACTGAGAAAATTGGTAAATAGGCGGAGCTTGCATGGCTCGGCCCACCTTTTGGAGCCGAGCTTGG
TCATTCGACATTTGAGCTGTCAGCAAGGGCGCGCCTCTAGAGGATCCCCGGGATTGGCCAAAGGACCCAA
AGGTATGTTTCGAATGATACTAACATAACATAGAACATTTTCAGGAGGACCCTTGGCTAGGATGGGCCCT
AAAAAGAAGCGTAAAGCTAGCATGAAGCTGTTGTCTTCAATGGAACAAGCTTGCGACATATGCCGGTTAA
AAAAACTCAGGTGCTCGAAGGAAAAGCCCAAGTGTGCCAAGTGTCTGAAGAACAACTCGGAGTGCCGTTA
TTCTCCCAAGGCTATGAGGTCCCCACTGACCAGGGCGCATCTGACAGAGGTAGAATCAAGGTTGGAAAAA
TTGGAAGATTTGTTTCTGCTCATGTTTCCTCGGGAAAACCTGGACAGCATTTTGAACATGGACTCTTTGG
ACGAAGTGAAAGTAATGTTGAAACAATTATATATGCAGGACTATGGTGACACGGATGCTGCTATGGATAG
CTTGACCCCTATGGAAAATGGCATGTCTGAAGGGCCGAGAAAACACATGAAGACTGCGACATCATCGCCA
AAAGTGGATGAAGATGGAAGCCAAAGTCAGTTGAGTGTATCGCCGGAATTCCCGCTGCAGTCTGGTGGCG
GAGGGGCTCCTAGGGGTTCCGGACGGGCTGACGCATTGGACGATTTTGATCTGGATATGCTGGGAAGTGA
CGCCCTCGATGATTTTGACCTTGACATGCTTGGTTCGGATGCCCTTGATGACTTTGACCTCGACATGCTC
GGCAGTGACGCCCTTGATGATTTCGACCTGGACATGCTGATTAACTAAGGTACCGAATTCGCTAGCCGGC
CATACAAGTAATCCGGATGATCGACGCCAACGTCGTTGAATTTTCAAATTTTAAATACTGAATATTTGTT
TTTTTTCCTATTATTTATTTATTCTCTTTGTGTTTTTTTTCTTGCTTTCTAAAAAATTAATTCAATCCAA
ATCTAAACATTTTTTTTTCTCTTTCCGTCTCCCAATTCGTATTCCGCTCCTCTCATCTGAACACAATGTG
CAAGTTTATTTATCTTCTCGCTTTCATTTCATTAGGACGTGGGGGGAATTGGTGGAAGGGGGAAACACAC
AAAAGGATGATGGAAATGAAATAAGGACACACAATATGCAACAACATTCAATTCAGAAATATGGAGGAAG
GTTTAAAAGAAAACATAAAAATATATAGAGGAGGAAGGAAAACTAGTAAAAAATAAGCAAAGAAATTAGG
CGAACGATGAGAATTGTCCTCGCTTGGGCCCAAAAGGCCTTTTTTTTTTGGCGCCGACGTCAGGTGGCAC
TTTTCGGGGAAATGTGCGCGGAACCCCTATTTGTTTATTTTTCTAAATACATTCAAATATGTATCCGCTC
ATGAGACAATAACCCTGATAAATGCTTCAATAATATTGAAAAAGGAAGAGTATGAGTATTCAACATTTCC
GTGTCGCCCTTATTCCCTTTTTTGCGGCATTTTGCCTTCCTGTTTTTGCTCACCCAGAAACGCTGGTGAA
AGTAAAAGATGCTGAAGATCAGTTGGGTGCACGAGTGGGTTACATCGAACTGGATCTCAACAGCGGTAAG
ATCCTTGAGAGTTTTCGCCCCGAAGAACGTTTTCCAATGATGAGCACTTTTAAAGTTCTGCTATGTGGCG
CGGTATTATCCCGTATTGACGCCGGGCAAGAGCAACTCGGTCGCCGCATACACTATTCTCAGAATGACTT
GGTTGAGTACTCACCAGTCACAGAAAAGCATCTTACGGATGGCATGACAGTAAGAGAATTATGCAGTGCT
GCCATAACCATGAGTGATAACACTGCGGCCAACTTACTTCTGACAACGATCGGAGGACCGAAGGAGCTAA
CCGCTTTTTTGCACAACATGGGGGATCATGTAACTCGCCTTGATCGTTGGGAACCGGAGCTGAATGAAGC
CATACCAAACGACGAGCGTGACACCACGATGCCTGTAGCAATGGCAACAACGTTGCGCAAACTATTAACT
GGCGAACTACTTACTCTAGCTTCCCGGCAACAATTAATAGACTGGATGGAGGCGGATAAAGTTGCAGGAC
CACTTCTGCGCTCGGCCCTTCCGGCTGGCTGGTTTATTGCTGATAAATCTGGAGCCGGTGAGCGTGGGTC
TCGCGGTATCATTGCAGCACTGGGGCCAGATGGTAAGCCCTCCCGTATCGTAGTTATCTACACGACGGGG
AGTCAGGCAACTATGGATGAACGAAATAGACAGATCGCTGAGATAGGTGCCTCACTGATTAAGCATTGGT
AACTGTCAGACCAAGTTTACTCATATATACTTTAGATTGATTTAAAACTTCATTTTTAATTTAAAAGGAT
CTAGGTGAAGATCCTTTTTGATAATCTCATGACCAAAATCCCTTAACGTGAGTTTTCGTTCCACTGAGCG
TCAGACCCCGTAGAAAAGATCAAAGGATCTTCTTGAGATCCTTTTTTTCTGCGCGTAATCTGCTGCTTGC
AAACAAAAAAACCACCGCTACCAGCGGTGGTTTGTTTGCCGGATCAAGAGCTACCAACTCTTTTTCCGAA
GGTAACTGGCTTCAGCAGAGCGCAGATACCAAATACTGTTCTTCTAGTGTAGCCGTAGTTAGGCCACCAC
TTCAAGAACTCTGTAGCACCGCCTACATACCTCGCTCTGCTAATCCTGTTACCAGTGGCTGCTGCCAGTG
GCGATAAGTCGTGTCTTACCGGGTTGGACTCAAGACGATAGTTACCGGATAAGGCGCAGCGGTCGGGCTG
AACGGGGGGTTCGTGCACACAGCCCAGCTTGGAGCGAACGACCTACACCGAACTGAGATACCTACAGCGT
GAGCTATGAGAAAGCGCCACGCTTCCCGAAGGGAGAAAGGCGGACAGGTATCCGGTAAGCGGCAGGGTCG
GAACAGGAGAGCGCACGAGGGAGCTTCCAGGGGGAAACGCCTGGTATCTTTATAGTCCTGTCGGGTTTCG
CCACCTCTGACTTGAGCGTCGATTTTTGTGATGCTCGTCAGGGGGGCGGAGCCTATGGAAAAACGCCAGC
AACGCGGCCTTTTTACGGTTCCTGGCCTTTTGCTGGCCTTTTGCTCACATGTTCTTTCCTGCGTTATCCC
CTGATTCTGTGGATAACCGTATTACCGCCTTTGAGTGAGCTGATACCGCTCGCCGCAGCCGAACGACCGA
GCGCAGCGAGTCAGTGAGCGAGGAAGCGGAAGAGCGCCCAATACGCAAACCGCCTCTCCCCGCGCGTTGG
CCGATTCATTAATGCAGCTGGCACGACAGGTTTCCCGACTGGAAAGCGGGCAGTGAGCGCAACGCAATTA
ATGTGAGTTAGCTCACTCATTAGGCACCCCAGGCTTTACACTTTATGCTTCCGGCTCGTATGTTGTGTGG
AATTGTGAGCGGATAACAATTTCACACAGGAAACAGCTATGACCATGATTACGCCAAGCTGTAAGTTTAA
ACATGATCTTACTAACTAACTATTCTCGTTTAAATTTTCAGAGCTTAAAAATGGCTGAAATCACTCACAA
CGATGGATACGCTAACAACTTGGAAATGAAAT
Features (pLannotate 1.2.2; 11 found; start..end, strand, type, name):
    628..711     -  ncRNA          tRNA: Accession: RF00005 - tRNA
   2345..2362    -  misc_feature   MCS (fragment): pUC18/19 multiple cloning site
   2472..2912    +  CDS            GAL4 (fragment): GAL4_YEAST - Experimental evidence at protein level: Swiss-Prot protein existence level 1. This protein is a positive regulator for the gene expression of the galactose-induced genes such as GAL1, GAL2, GAL7, GAL10, and MEL1 which code for the enzymes used to convert galactose to glucose. It recognizes a 17 base pair sequence in (5'-CGGRNNRCYNYNCNCCG-3') the upstream activating sequence (UAS-G) of these genes. From Saccharomyces cerevisiae (strain ATCC 204508 / S288c) (Baker's yeast).
   3090..3106    +  CDS            VP96 (fragment): 6 tandem repeats of the minimal activation domain of herpes simplex virus VP16 (Cheng et al., 2013)
   3657..3761    +  promoter       AmpR promoter: bla
   3762..4622    +  CDS            AmpR: β-lactamase; bla; confers resistance to ampicillin, carbenicillin, and related antibiotics
   4793..5381    +  rep_origin     ori: high-copy-number ColE1/pMB1/pBR322/pUC origin of replication
   5564..5656    +  CDS            lacI (fragment): lac repressor; lacI; The lac repressor binds to the lac operator to inhibit transcription in E. coli. This inhibition can be relieved by adding lactose or isopropyl-β-D-thiogalactopyranoside (IPTG).
   5669..5690    +  protein_bind   CAP binding site: CAP binding activates transcription in the presence of cAMP. E. coli catabolite activator protein
   5705..5735    +  promoter       lac promoter: promoter for the E. coli lac operon
   5743..5759    +  protein_bind   lac operator: The lac repressor binds to the lac operator to inhibit transcription in E. coli. This inhibition can be relieved by adding lactose or isopropyl-β-D-thiogalactopyranoside (IPTG). lac repressor encoded by lacI
