[The description below was written by a language model from this plasmid's Addgene catalogue record and pLannotate feature annotations shown in this document.]
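Description:
pMZ41 is a Caenorhabditis elegans expression plasmid built on the pHW393 backbone and serves as a "driver" construct in the cGAL-UAS bipartite expression system. It is maintained in E. coli as a high-copy plasmid through a ColE1/pUC-type origin of replication and is selected with ampicillin via the β-lactamase (AmpR) gene under its own bla promoter. Remnants of pUC-style cloning architecture are also annotated, including a lac promoter and operator, a CAP binding site, a short lacI fragment and a fragment of the pUC18/19 multiple cloning site. These are backbone carry-overs with no evident role in worm expression.

The payload, named Pnlp-76-GAL4-SK(DBD)-VP64, places a synthetic transcriptional activator under the control of the C. elegans nlp-76 promoter, which according to the record drives expression specifically in the ASH sensory neurons. The activator joins a GAL4 DNA-binding domain, which recognises UAS sites, to VP64, a tandem array of the minimal herpes simplex virus VP16 activation domain. The automated annotation detects the DNA-binding portion as a GAL4 fragment by similarity to the S. cerevisiae protein, and picks up only a very short match to VP16 repeats (labelled VP96) downstream. The promoter itself is not annotated, but presumably occupies the region upstream of the GAL4 coding sequence, where a predicted tRNA-like element is also flagged. Any 3′ UTR following the activator is likewise not annotated, and the cloning sites are recorded as unknown.

In use, animals carrying this driver are combined with a UAS effector transgene, so that a reporter, sensor or other effector gene is switched on only in ASH neurons.
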