Addgene plasmid #198779: pMZ41
Purpose: Drives specific expression in the ASH neurons
Depositing lab: Paul Sternberg. Depositing organization: California Institute of Technology. Publication: A cGAL-UAS bipartite expression toolkit for Caenorhabditis elegans sensory neurons. Nava S, Palma W, Wan X, Oh JY, Gharib S, Wang H, Revanna JS, Tan M, Zhang M, Liu J, Chen CH, Lee JS, Perry B, Sternberg PW. Proc Natl Acad Sci U S A. 2023 Dec 19;120(51):e2221680120. doi: 10.1073/pnas.2221680120. Epub 2023 Dec 14. PubMed 38096407.
Backbone
  Vector backbone: pHW393
  Backbone size w/o insert (bp): 3611
  Vector type: Worm Expression
Growth in bacteria
  Bacterial resistance: Ampicillin, 100 μg/mL
  Growth temperature: 37°C
  Growth strain: DH5alpha
  Copy number: High Copy
Gene/Insert
  Gene/Insert name: Pnlp-76-GAL4-SK(DBD)-VP64
  Species: C. elegans (nematode)
  Insert size (bp): 2301
  Cloning method: Restriction Enzyme; 5′ cloning site Unknown (unknown if destroyed); 3′ cloning site Unknown (unknown if destroyed)
Terms and licenses: Academic/Nonprofit Terms; Industry Terms: Not Available to Industry
How to cite: pMZ41 was a gift from Paul Sternberg (Addgene plasmid # 198779 ; http://n2t.net/addgene:198779 ; RRID:Addgene_198779)
