>Addgene plasmid #198779 | pMZ41 | depositor partial sequence | sequence record 385033 | nlp-76 promoter
AATAAATGACGTTCTCGTTCCAATAAGAAGAATGCGACTAACAAAAGTTGAATATGTTTTGCTGCAAGCA
ATTATTTTCTTCGATCCTGGTTAGTGCAGTTTTGAAATTTCTCAAAACTATGTAGTGCTTTCAAACACAC
AAATTGGCCCTTTTAAGAGAAACAAATACAACAAAACAAATACAACAAAAAATAGTTCAAAACTTCGCCT
TCCAGTTTTCACATTGAACTGAACTGTTAAATCTTAAATATACTTGATTTCCCTAATTGTATTTTAGTGT
GCTGAAAACTAGTTGGAAGTGTTATATGCTGGAGTAAAAGTAGAAAAACGTTTCATTATTTTAATGTTTG
AAAGCAGAAAAAACTCCCATGTCTTTTTTTCAAAAATGTTTTTCTTCAGTAAGTTAGCATATTCAGAATA
CATTTCTGAAAATTAAGTATGTAGCTTTCCTACACATGTTTTTGAAAAACAGTTTATATTGAAAGCAGTT
AAATGCTTATAAGGTCAATTCCATAATTGAAAAATTGAAACTTTACTTGATAGGACAAAGATCTGTGTCA
ATTAACGTCTTGCACAAAATAATAAAAAGAAATCCGTCGAACCGGATTCGAACCAGTGACCTAAGGATAC
CTGCTGACTCTACAGTCCTCCGCTCTACCAACTGAGCTATCGACGGCACGAGGAAGCAGGAGAGCGACAG
CGGTTATATAGAGGACATTCTCGCTTTCACTCTCGCTTCTCTGCCCCTATGTCTATTTAGTAGACGCAGA
GTTTTGCCACATGTATTCTCTGCGTTTTCAAATTGCTCATGCTTTGGGTTGGCAAATAAAGTTATGCACA
TGTTTATGAATTTTAGGAGAAATTTGCCCAGGTGGCATGACAAATCTTATTGCGAAAGGTTACTTAACTA
GATTTCACGGAAGTTTGATTAAGTTAAAAATTATCCCACATATATCTAATACAAATGTATTGATAAGTAC
GAAAATAGAAACACAGCACATCATTTTTTTAAACGAAAATGAAAAAAAAAAAAAGTTACGGAATATAAAT
TAAGGTTCATAAGTGACGTGATTCAGTGTTACGTAAACTATGTGTATTTGTTTCCAAAATGATTTTTTAA
ACAGAACCGTATAACAAATTTCTCAATTTTCAGATTGTCTTTCCCTGACAAAACACGGCTCCCAACTCAT
TGCTGCCAAACGCAAGCGACTTCTGGATTCCCTTCAAAAATGGCTTCATCAACAAACGAAAGACTCAATT
GAAGCGTCCACCAGATTTGCGGAAATCCTCCTCAGAATCTGTAATGTACAGGTGAGAATATTCTGCCCCA
TTGTTCTTCAAAATTCGTAATAAAAACAAAACGAAATGAAGCTAAAAGAGAAAAACAAAAATCTTAACTT
TACAAAAATTCATTGTGACTCGTCCTACACAATTCGACGCTCACTTGACTGATTTTGAGGCAAAATTTAA
TTTTTAAGAATTTAATAATGAGAAGGAAAAATTGAATTGCAGGACCTTTCACTAAAAAACCGAGTTTTAT
TTCAGAAAGTGGCGGCATTCAAACGAGAAACACTGTGCACAATTGAGACATTCGAATTGATGCAGCCACA
TCCGTTCACCATGGAAATTTCTAAAAGTTATCCCGACTTTTCATATTTCTGAAAATTTACATATTTATGA
TGCAACTTACAACCAGCTTCTAGTCACTTTAAGCTGATTTCTAGACAATAGTCATTGCAACCCTACAGTA
GATACTATAAATGTTTTTATTTCCCCTTTCCACTACCTCATGTTAGTTTTTATAATCACTATGCTCACGT
GTCAAGAAACTTTCGGAACGTTTCGATTCGATTTTTAATCCGTTGGTGCGAAATTCATGTTCTCCCATTA
CTCCTTTCGTTTCTTTTTTGATCATTTTTGCGCGGGTATGTTTTCCTTCTAAACGTTCCTAATTTCATCG
AATCAATGTTTTAATTGTTCAGTATATAGACGATATGTTGCCAAACCAGTACCCCCATACCTATTTCGTC
TTCTAGCACTTTCTCATATCAGTATAAAGCTGAGAGTCTTGTGATAAACGACACAATTCAATAAAGACAA
GGGTTTCCACAGCAGCGCGCACGTTTCCGCGCTAATTCGATTCACAGGTCGTCAATACTACCGTAGTGAA
TGACGAGCAATGCTGAAATTTGATTATTATTACACTGGAACTGAGAAAATTGGTAAATAGGCGGAGCTTG
CATGGCTCGGCCCACCTTTTGGAGCCGAGCTTGGTCATTCGACATTTGAGCTGTCAGCAAG
